>Addgene plasmid #39479 | pGEX-p53 | addgene partial sequence | sequence record 51200 | pGEX-5 5'-GGGCTGGCAAGCCACGTTTGGTG-3'
AGTTCTGTTCCAGGGGCCCCTGGGATCCGAGGAGCCGCAGTCAGATCCTAGCGTCGAGCCCCCTCTGAGT
CAGGAAACATTTTCAGACCTATGGAAACTACTTCCTGAAAACAACGTTCTGTCCCCCTTGCCGTCCCAAG
CAATGGATGATTTGATGCTGTCCCCGGACGATATTGAACAATGGTTCACTGAAGACCCAGGTCCAGATGA
AGCTCCCAGAATGCCAGAGGCTGCTCCCCGCGTGGCCCCTGCACCAGCAGCTCCTACACCGGCGGCCCCT
GCACCAGCCCCCTCCTGGCCCCTGTCATCTTCTGTCCCTTCCCAGAAAACCTACCAGGGCAGCTACGGTT
TCCGTCTGGGCTTCTTGCATTCTGGGACAGCCAAGTCTGTGACTTGCACGTACTCCCCTGCCCTCAACAA
GATGTTTTGCCAACTGGCCAAGACCTGCCCTGTGCAGCTGTGGGTTGATTCCACACCCCCGCCCGGCACC
CGCGTCCGCGCCATGGCCATCTACAAGCAGTCACAGCACATGACGGAGGTTGTGAGGCGCTGCCCCCACC
ATGAGCGCTGCTCAGATAGCGATGGTCTGGCCCCTCCTCAGCATCTTATCCGAGTGGAAGGAAATTTGCG
TGTGGAGTATTTGGATGACAGAAACACTTTTCGACATAGTGTGGTGGTGCCCTATGAGCCGCCTGAGGTT
GGCTCTGACTGTACCACCATCCACTACAACTACATGTGTAACAGTTCCTGCATGGGCGGCATGAACCGGA
GG
