[The description below was written by a language model from this plasmid's Addgene catalogue record.]
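Description:
pGEX-p53 is a bacterial expression plasmid built on the pGEX-6P-1 backbone and designed to produce human p53 (TP53) as a fusion with an N-terminal glutathione S-transferase (GST) tag supplied by the vector. It is propagated in E. coli under ampicillin selection and is recorded as low copy. No feature table accompanies the record, so the promoter and origin are not stated explicitly. pGEX-series vectors generally drive the GST fusion from an IPTG-inducible tac promoter with a vector-borne lacI repressor, and the 6P variants place a PreScission protease recognition site between GST and the insert so that the tag can be removed after purification.

The TP53 coding sequence was inserted by restriction cloning. The BamHI site at the 5′ junction was preserved, while the 3′ junction was formed by joining compatible XhoI and SalI ends, which destroyed both sites, so the insert cannot be released again with those enzymes at that end. The insert carries the P72R change relative to the reference protein. The depositor notes this as a known variant, corresponding to the common codon 72 polymorphism of p53 rather than a tumour-associated mutation.

A construct of this type is typically used to express and affinity-purify GST-p53 on glutathione resin, either to obtain recombinant protein or to use as bait in GST pull-down assays for interacting partners. The associated publication concerns ARID1A and SWI/SNF chromatin remodelling in gynecologic cancers, which is consistent with protein interaction studies, although the record does not state the specific experimental use.
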