Addgene plasmid #39479: pGEX-p53
Depositing lab: Ie-Ming Shih. Depositing organization: Johns Hopkins University and School of Medicine. Publication: ARID1A, a factor that promotes formation of SWI/SNF-mediated chromatin remodeling, is a tumor suppressor in gynecologic cancers. Guan B, Wang TL, Shih IeM. Cancer Res. 2011 Nov 1;71(21):6718-27. Epub 2011 Sep 7. 10.1158/0008-5472.CAN-11-1562 PubMed 21900401.
Backbone
  Vector backbone: pGEX-6p-1
  Backbone manufacturer: Amersham
  Vector type: Bacterial Expression
Growth in bacteria
  Bacterial resistance: Ampicillin, 100 μg/mL
  Growth temperature: 37°C
  Growth strain: DH5alpha
  Copy number: Low Copy
Gene/Insert
  Gene/Insert name: TP53
  Species: H. sapiens (human)
  Mutation: P72R
  Entrez Gene: TP53 (a.k.a. BCC7, BMFS5, LFS1, P53, TRP53)
  Tag / fusion protein: GST (N terminal on backbone)
  Cloning method: Restriction Enzyme; 5′ cloning site BamHI (not destroyed); 3′ cloning site XhoI to SalI (destroyed during cloning)
  Sequencing primers: 5′ pGEX-5; 3′ pGEX-3
Terms and licenses: Academic/Nonprofit Terms; Industry Terms: Not Available to Industry
Depositor comments: Please note that the p53 insert in this plasmid contains a known P72R variant when compared to GenBank ID NP_000537.3
How to cite: pGEX-p53 was a gift from Ie-Ming Shih (Addgene plasmid # 39479 ; http://n2t.net/addgene:39479 ; RRID:Addgene_39479)
